Addgene plasmid #107818: pHBS959 TDP43 RRM-GFP G295F
Purpose: To test the effect of sequence on TDP43 droplet properties
Depositing lab: Rajat Rohatgi. Depositing organization: Stanford University.
Backbone
  Vector backbone: pCS2-Dest
  Vector type: Mammalian Expression
Growth in bacteria
  Bacterial resistance: Ampicillin, 100 μg/mL
  Growth temperature: 37°C
  Growth strain: DH5alpha
  Copy number: High Copy
Gene/Insert
  Gene/Insert name: TARDBP mutant
  Species: H. sapiens (human)
  Mutation: G295F mutation in LLPS reporter
  Entrez Gene: TARDBP (a.k.a. ALS10, TDP-43)
  Cloning method: Gibson Cloning
Terms and licenses: Academic/Nonprofit Terms; Industry Terms: Not Available to Industry
How to cite: pHBS959 TDP43 RRM-GFP G295F was a gift from Rajat Rohatgi (Addgene plasmid # 107818 ; http://n2t.net/addgene:107818 ; RRID:Addgene_107818)
