[The description below was written by a language model from this plasmid's Addgene catalogue record and pLannotate feature annotations shown in this document.]
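Description:
pHBS959 TDP43 RRM-GFP G295F is a mammalian expression plasmid built on the pCS2-Dest backbone, carrying a mutant human TARDBP (TDP-43) reporter assembled by Gibson cloning. It is propagated in E. coli as a high-copy plasmid through a ColE1/pUC-type origin and selected with ampicillin via the β-lactamase gene. An f1 origin and remnants of the lac region (lac promoter/operator, lacZα and lacI fragments) are also present as backbone carry-over.

Expression in mammalian cells is driven by the simian CMV IE94 enhancer/promoter, which runs across the plasmid's numbering origin into an SP6 promoter and then the insert. Transcripts are terminated by the SV40 polyadenylation signal. The SP6 promoter could in principle be used for in vitro transcription of sense RNA. T7 (partial) and T3 promoters lie downstream in the opposite orientation. The insert sits between attB1 and attB2 Gateway recombination scars. It begins with an N-terminal TDP-43 segment of about 300 bp, which the annotation tool matched to the Xenopus orthologue in one sequence record even though the catalogue lists the gene as human. This segment is directly followed by superfolder GFP. About 480 bp between the end of GFP and attB2 is unannotated. The construct name suggests that GFP takes the place of the RNA-recognition motifs, so this stretch may encode the C-terminal region carrying the G295F substitution, but the feature tables do not confirm this. The two sequence records (sequenced and depositor-supplied) differ by only a few nucleotides in length and have the same architecture.

The construct is described as a liquid–liquid phase separation reporter, used to test how sequence changes such as G295F alter the properties of TDP-43 droplets.
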