Features (pLannotate 1.2.2; 17 found; start..end, strand, type, name):
     35..53      +  promoter       SP6 promoter: promoter for bacteriophage SP6 RNA polymerase
    108..132     +  protein_bind   attB1: mutant version of attB; recombination site for the Gateway® BP reaction BP Clonase™
    478..1179    +  CDS            Superfolder GFP: Superfolder GFP is a basic (constitutively fluorescent) green fluorescent protein published in 2005, derived from Aequorea victoria. It is reported to be a very rapidly-maturing weak dimer.
   1660..1684    -  protein_bind   attB2: mutant version of attB; recombination site for the Gateway® BP reaction BP Clonase™
   1707..1724    -  promoter       T7 promoter (fragment): promoter for bacteriophage T7 RNA polymerase
   1729..1863    -  polyA_signal   SV40 poly(A) signal: SV40 polyadenylation signal
   1976..1994    -  promoter       T3 promoter: promoter for bacteriophage T3 RNA polymerase
   2039..2055    -  protein_bind   lac operator: The lac repressor binds to the lac operator to inhibit transcription in E. coli. This inhibition can be relieved by adding lactose or isopropyl-β-D-thiogalactopyranoside (IPTG). lac repressor encoded by lacI
   2063..2093    -  promoter       lac promoter: promoter for the E. coli lac operon
   2108..2129    -  protein_bind   CAP binding site: CAP binding activates transcription in the presence of cAMP. E. coli catabolite activator protein
   2142..2234    -  CDS            lacI (fragment): lac repressor; lacI; The lac repressor binds to the lac operator to inhibit transcription in E. coli. This inhibition can be relieved by adding lactose or isopropyl-β-D-thiogalactopyranoside (IPTG).
   2417..3005    -  rep_origin     ori: high-copy-number ColE1/pMB1/pBR322/pUC origin of replication
   3176..4036    -  CDS            AmpR: β-lactamase; bla; confers resistance to ampicillin, carbenicillin, and related antibiotics
   4037..4141    -  promoter       AmpR promoter: bla
   4194..4622    -  rep_origin     f1 ori (sequence partly withheld): f1 bacteriophage origin of replication; arrow indicates direction of (+) strand synthesis
   4627..4693    -  CDS            lacZα (fragment): LacZα fragment of β-galactosidase; lacZ fragment
   4696..5680    +  promoter       CMV IE94 promoter: enhancer/promoter region of simian cytomegalovirus major immediate early transcription unit IE94
>Addgene plasmid #107818 | pHBS959 TDP43 RRM-GFP G295F | depositor full sequence | sequence record 203572 | pHBS959 TDP43 RRM-GFP G295F sequence 5680 bps
CGCCATTCTGCCTGGGGACGTCGGAGCAAGCTTGATTTAGGTGACACTATAGAATACAAGCTACTTGTTC
TTTTTGCAGGATCCCATCGATTCGAATTCAAGGATCAACAAGTTTGTACAAAAAAGCAGGCTGGCGCCGG
TACCACCGGTGCCACCATGGGATCCATGTCTGAATATATTCGGGTAACCGAAGATGAGAACGATGAGCCC
ATTGAAATACCATCGGAAGACGATGGGACGGTGCTGCTCTCCACGGTTACAGCCCAGTTTCCAGGGGCGT
GTGGGCTTCGCTACAGGAATCCAGTGTCTCAGTGTATGAGAGGTGTCCGGCTGGTAGAAGGAATTCTGCA
TGCCCCAGATGCTGGCTGGGGAAATCTGGTGTATGTTGTCAACTATCCAAAAGATAACAAAAGAAAAATG
GATGAGACAGATGCTTCATCAGCAGTGAAAGTGAAAAGAGCAGTCCAGAAAACATCCAGTAAAGGAGAGG
AACTATTTACAGGTACTGTGCCTATCAAAGTCGAGCTGGACGGCGACGTAAACGGCCACAAGTTCAGCGT
GCGTGGCGAGGGCGAGGGCGATGCCACCGAGGGCAAGCTGACCCTGAAGTTCATCTGCACCACCGGCAAG
CTGCCGGTGCCGTGGCCGACCCTCGTGACCACCCTGACCTACGGCGTGCAGTGCTTCAGCCGCTACCCGG
ACCACATGAAGCGTCACGACTTCTTCAAGTCCGCCATGCCGGAAGGCTACGTCCAGGAGCGCACCATCGA
GTTCAAGGACGACGGCACCTACAAGACCCGCGCGGAGGTGAAGTTCGAGGGCGACACCCTGGTGAACCGC
ATCGAGCTGAAGGGCAACGACTTCAAGGAGGACGGCAACATCCTGGGTCACAAGCTGGAGTACAACCACA
ACAGCCACAACGTCCGTATCGAAGCCGACAAGCAGAAGAACGGCATCAAGGCTAACTTCAAGATCCGCCA
CAACGTTGAGGACGGCAGCCAGCAGGAAGCCGACCACAAACAGCAGAACACCCCGATCGGCGACGGCCCG
GTGCGCCTGCCGGACAACCACTATCTGAGCACCCAGACCACGCTGAGCAAAGACCCGAACGAGAAGCGCG
ATCACATGGTCCTGAAGGAGTTCGTGACGGCAGCCGGTATCACTAAAGGTGAAGATGAAAGTGGATCCAA
TGCCGAACCTAAGCACAATAGCAATAGACAGTTAGAAAGAAGTGGAAGATTTGGTGGTAATCCAGGTGGC
TTTGGGAATCAGGGTGGATTTGGTAATAGCAGAGGGTTTGGAGCTGGTTTGGGAAACAATCAAGGTAGTA
ATATGGGTGGTGGGATGAACTTTGGTGCGTTCAGCATTAATCCAGCCATGATGGCTGCCGCCCAGGCAGC
ACTACAGAGCAGTTGGGGTATGATGGGCATGTTAGCCAGCCAGCAGAACCAGTCAGGCCCATCGGGTAAT
AACCAAAACCAAGGCAACATGCAGAGGGAGCCAAACCAGGCCTTCGGTTCTGGAAATAACTCTTATAGTG
GCTCTAATTCTGGTGCAGCAATTGGTTGGGGATCAGCATCCAATGCAGGGTCGGGCAGTGGTTTTAATGG
AGGCTTTGGCTCAAGCATGGATTCTAAGTCTTCTGGCTGGGGAATGTAGACCCAGCTTTCTTGTACAAAG
TGGTTGATCCTCTCGAGCCTCTAGAACTATAGTGAGTCGTATTACGTAGATCCAGACATGATAAGATACA
TTGATGAGTTTGGACAAACCACAACTAGAATGCAGTGAAAAAAATGCTTTATTTGTGAAATTTGTGATGC
TATTGCTTTATTTGTAACCATTATAAGCTGCAATAAACAAGTTAACAACAACAATTGCATTCATTTTATG
TTTCAGGTTCAGGGGGAGGTGTGGGAGGTTTTTTAATTCGCGGCCGCGGCGCCAATGCATTGGGCCCGGT
ACCCAGCTTTTGTTCCCTTTAGTGAGGGTTAATTGCGCGCTTGGCGTAATCATGGTCATAGCTGTTTCCT
GTGTGAAATTGTTATCCGCTCACAATTCCACACAACATACGAGCCGGAAGCATAAAGTGTAAAGCCTGGG
GTGCCTAATGAGTGAGCTAACTCACATTAATTGCGTTGCGCTCACTGCCCGCTTTCCAGTCGGGAAACCT
GTCGTGCCAGCTGCATTAATGAATCGGCCAACGCGCGGGGAGAGGCGGTTTGCGTATTGGGCGCTCTTCC
GCTTCCTCGCTCACTGACTCGCTGCGCTCGGTCGTTCGGCTGCGGCGAGCGGTATCAGCTCACTCAAAGG
CGGTAATACGGTTATCCACAGAATCAGGGGATAACGCAGGAAAGAACATGTGAGCAAAAGGCCAGCAAAA
GGCCAGGAACCGTAAAAAGGCCGCGTTGCTGGCGTTTTTCCATAGGCTCCGCCCCCCTGACGAGCATCAC
AAAAATCGACGCTCAAGTCAGAGGTGGCGAAACCCGACAGGACTATAAAGATACCAGGCGTTTCCCCCTG
GAAGCTCCCTCGTGCGCTCTCCTGTTCCGACCCTGCCGCTTACCGGATACCTGTCCGCCTTTCTCCCTTC
GGGAAGCGTGGCGCTTTCTCATAGCTCACGCTGTAGGTATCTCAGTTCGGTGTAGGTCGTTCGCTCCAAG
CTGGGCTGTGTGCACGAACCCCCCGTTCAGCCCGACCGCTGCGCCTTATCCGGTAACTATCGTCTTGAGT
CCAACCCGGTAAGACACGACTTATCGCCACTGGCAGCAGCCACTGGTAACAGGATTAGCAGAGCGAGGTA
TGTAGGCGGTGCTACAGAGTTCTTGAAGTGGTGGCCTAACTACGGCTACACTAGAAGGACAGTATTTGGT
ATCTGCGCTCTGCTGAAGCCAGTTACCTTCGGAAAAAGAGTTGGTAGCTCTTGATCCGGCAAACAAACCA
CCGCTGGTAGCGGTGGTTTTTTTGTTTGCAAGCAGCAGATTACGCGCAGAAAAAAAGGATCTCAAGAAGA
TCCTTTGATCTTTTCTACGGGGTCTGACGCTCAGTGGAACGAAAACTCACGTTAAGGGATTTTGGTCATG
AGATTATCAAAAAGGATCTTCACCTAGATCCTTTTAAATTAAAAATGAAGTTTTAAATCAATCTAAAGTA
TATATGAGTAAACTTGGTCTGACAGTTACCAATGCTTAATCAGTGAGGCACCTATCTCAGCGATCTGTCT
ATTTCGTTCATCCATAGTTGCCTGACTCCCCGTCGTGTAGATAACTACGATACGGGAGGGCTTACCATCT
GGCCCCAGTGCTGCAATGATACCGCGAGACCCACGCTCACCGGCTCCAGATTTATCAGCAATAAACCAGC
CAGCCGGAAGGGCCGAGCGCAGAAGTGGTCCTGCAACTTTATCCGCCTCCATCCAGTCTATTAATTGTTG
CCGGGAAGCTAGAGTAAGTAGTTCGCCAGTTAATAGTTTGCGCAACGTTGTTGCCATTGCTACAGGCATC
GTGGTGTCACGCTCGTCGTTTGGTATGGCTTCATTCAGCTCCGGTTCCCAACGATCAAGGCGAGTTACAT
GATCCCCCATGTTGTGCAAAAAAGCGGTTAGCTCCTTCGGTCCTCCGATCGTTGTCAGAAGTAAGTTGGC
CGCAGTGTTATCACTCATGGTTATGGCAGCACTGCATAATTCTCTTACTGTCATGCCATCCGTAAGATGC
TTTTCTGTGACTGGTGAGTACTCAACCAAGTCATTCTGAGAATAGTGTATGCGGCGACCGAGTTGCTCTT
GCCCGGCGTCAATACGGGATAATACCGCGCCACATAGCAGAACTTTAAAAGTGCTCATCATTGGAAAACG
TTCTTCGGGGCGAAAACTCTCAAGGATCTTACCGCTGTTGAGATCCAGTTCGATGTAACCCACTCGTGCA
CCCAACTGATCTTCAGCATCTTTTACTTTCACCAGCGTTTCTGGGTGAGCAAAAACAGGAAGGCAAAATG
CCGCAAAAAAGGGAATAAGGGCGACACGGAAATGTTGAATACTCATACTCTTCCTTTTTCAATATTATTG
AAGCATTTATCAGGGTTATTGTCTCATGAGCGGATACATATTTGAATGTATTTAGAAAAATAAACAAATA
GGGGTTCCGCGCACATTTCCCCGAAAAGTGCCACCTAAATTGTAAGCGTTAATATTTTGTTAAAATTCGC
GTTAAATTTTTGTTAAATCAGCTCATTTTTTAACCAATAGGCCGAAATCGGCAAAATCCCTTATAAATCA
AAAGAATAGACCGAGATAGGGT
[37 nt withheld, positions 4293-4329]
AAAGAACGTGGACTCCAACGTCAAAGG
[49 nt withheld, positions 4357-4405]
T
[91 nt withheld, positions 4407-4497]
G
[124 nt withheld, positions 4499-4622]
CCCATTCGCCATTCAGGCTGCGCAACTGTTGGGAAGGGCGATCGGTGCGGGCCTCTTCGCTATTACGCCA
GTCGACCATAGCCAATTCAATATGGCGTATATGGACTCATGCCAATTCAATATGGTGGATCTGGACCTGT
GCCAATTCAATATGGCGTATATGGACTCGTGCCAATTCAATATGGTGGATCTGGACCCCAGCCAATTCAA
TATGGCGGACTTGGCACCATGCCAATTCAATATGGCGGACTTGGCACTGTGCCAACTGGGGAGGGGTCTA
CTTGGCACGGTGCCAAGTTTGAGGAGGGGTCTTGGCCCTGTGCCAAGTCCGCCATATTGAATTGGCATGG
TGCCAATAATGGCGGCCATATTGGCTATATGCCAGGATCAATATATAGGCAATATCCAATATGGCCCTAT
GCCAATATGGCTATTGGCCAGGTTCAATACTATGTATTGGCCCTATGCCATATAGTATTCCATATATGGG
TTTTCCTATTGACGTAGATAGCCCCTCCCAATGGGCGGTCCCATATACCATATATGGGGCTTCCTAATAC
CGCCCATAGCCACTCCCCCATTGACGTCAATGGTCTCTATATATGGTCTTTCCTATTGACGTCATATGGG
CGGTCCTATTGACGTATATGGCGCCTCCCCCATTGACGTCAATTACGGTAAATGGCCCGCCTGGCTCAAT
GCCCATTGACGTCAATAGGACCACCCACCATTGACGTCAATGGGATGGCTCATTGCCCATTCATATCCGT
TCTCACGCCCCCTATTGACGTCAATGACGGTAAATGGCCCACTTGGCAGTACATCAATATCTATTAATAG
TAACTTGGCAAGTACATTACTATTGGAAGGACGCCAGGGTACATTGGCAGTACTCCCATTGACGTCAATG
GCGGTAAATGGCCCGCGATGGCTGCCAAGTACATCCCCATTGACGTCAATGGGGAGGGGCAATGACGCAA
ATGGGCGTTCCATTGACGTAAATGGGCGGTAGGCGTGCCTAATGGGAGGTCTATATAAGCAATGCTCGTT
TAGGGAAC
