Features (pLannotate 1.2.2; 18 found; start..end, strand, type, name):
     34..52      +  promoter       SP6 promoter: promoter for bacteriophage SP6 RNA polymerase
    107..131     +  protein_bind   attB1: mutant version of attB; recombination site for the Gateway® BP reaction BP Clonase™
    171..476     +  CDS            tardbp (fragment): TADBP_XENTR - Also known as tdp43. Experimental evidence at transcript level: Swiss-Prot protein existence level 2. Probably involved in transcriptional repression (By similarity). May play a role in the maintenance of the circadian clock periodicity. From Xenopus tropicalis (Western clawed frog) (Silurana tropicalis).
    477..1178    +  CDS            Superfolder GFP: Superfolder GFP is a basic (constitutively fluorescent) green fluorescent protein published in 2005, derived from Aequorea victoria. It is reported to be a very rapidly-maturing weak dimer.
   1664..1688    -  protein_bind   attB2: mutant version of attB; recombination site for the Gateway® BP reaction BP Clonase™
   1711..1728    -  promoter       T7 promoter (fragment): promoter for bacteriophage T7 RNA polymerase
   1733..1867    -  polyA_signal   SV40 poly(A) signal: SV40 polyadenylation signal
   1980..1998    -  promoter       T3 promoter: promoter for bacteriophage T3 RNA polymerase
   2043..2059    -  protein_bind   lac operator: The lac repressor binds to the lac operator to inhibit transcription in E. coli. This inhibition can be relieved by adding lactose or isopropyl-β-D-thiogalactopyranoside (IPTG). lac repressor encoded by lacI
   2067..2097    -  promoter       lac promoter: promoter for the E. coli lac operon
   2112..2133    -  protein_bind   CAP binding site: CAP binding activates transcription in the presence of cAMP. E. coli catabolite activator protein
   2146..2238    -  CDS            lacI (fragment): lac repressor; lacI; The lac repressor binds to the lac operator to inhibit transcription in E. coli. This inhibition can be relieved by adding lactose or isopropyl-β-D-thiogalactopyranoside (IPTG).
   2421..3009    -  rep_origin     ori: high-copy-number ColE1/pMB1/pBR322/pUC origin of replication
   3180..4040    -  CDS            AmpR: β-lactamase; bla; confers resistance to ampicillin, carbenicillin, and related antibiotics
   4041..4145    -  promoter       AmpR promoter: bla
   4198..4626    -  rep_origin     f1 ori (sequence partly withheld): f1 bacteriophage origin of replication; arrow indicates direction of (+) strand synthesis
   4631..4697    -  CDS            lacZα (fragment): LacZα fragment of β-galactosidase; lacZ fragment
   4704..5681    +  promoter       CMV IE94 promoter: enhancer/promoter region of simian cytomegalovirus major immediate early transcription unit IE94
>Addgene plasmid #107818 | pHBS959 TDP43 RRM-GFP G295F | addgene full sequence | sequence record 210060 | Addgene NGS Result
GCCATTCTGCCTGGGGACGTCGGAGCAAGCTTGATTTAGGTGACACTATAGAATACAAGCTACTTGTTCT
TTTTGCAGGATCCCATCGATTCGAATTCAAGGATCAACAAGTTTGTACAAAAAAGCAGGCTGGCGCCGGT
ACCACCGGTGCCACCATGGGATCCATGTCTGAATATATTCGGGTAACCGAAGATGAGAACGATGAGCCCA
TTGAAATACCATCGGAAGACGATGGGACGGTGCTGCTCTCCACGGTTACAGCCCAGTTTCCAGGGGCGTG
TGGGCTTCGCTACAGGAATCCAGTGTCTCAGTGTATGAGAGGTGTCCGGCTGGTAGAAGGAATTCTGCAT
GCCCCAGATGCTGGCTGGGGAAATCTGGTGTATGTTGTCAACTATCCAAAAGATAACAAAAGAAAAATGG
ATGAGACAGATGCTTCATCAGCAGTGAAAGTGAAAAGAGCAGTCCAGAAAACATCCAGTAAAGGAGAGGA
ACTATTTACAGGTACTGTGCCTATCAAAGTCGAGCTGGACGGCGACGTAAACGGCCACAAGTTCAGCGTG
CGTGGCGAGGGCGAGGGCGATGCCACCGAGGGCAAGCTGACCCTGAAGTTCATCTGCACCACCGGCAAGC
TGCCGGTGCCGTGGCCGACCCTCGTGACCACCCTGACCTACGGCGTGCAGTGCTTCAGCCGCTACCCGGA
CCACATGAAGCGTCACGACTTCTTCAAGTCCGCCATGCCGGAAGGCTACGTCCAGGAGCGCACCATCGAG
TTCAAGGACGACGGCACCTACAAGACCCGCGCGGAGGTGAAGTTCGAGGGCGACACCCTGGTGAACCGCA
TCGAGCTGAAGGGCAACGACTTCAAGGAGGACGGCAACATCCTGGGTCACAAGCTGGAGTACAACCACAA
CAGCCACAACGTCCGTATCGAAGCCGACAAGCAGAAGAACGGCATCAAGGCTAACTTCAAGATCCGCCAC
AACGTTGAGGACGGCAGCCAGCAGGAAGCCGACCACAAACAGCAGAACACCCCGATCGGCGACGGCCCGG
TGCGCCTGCCGGACAACCACTATCTGAGCACCCAGACCACGCTGAGCAAAGACCCGAACGAGAAGCGCGA
TCACATGGTCCTGAAGGAGTTCGTGACGGCAGCCGGTATCACTAAAGGTGAAGATGAAAGTGGATCCAAT
GCCGAACCTAAGCACAATAGCAATAGACAGTTAGAAAGAAGTGGAAGATTTGGTGGTAATCCAGGTGGCT
TTGGGAATCAGGGTGGATTTGGTAATAGCAGAGGGTTTGGAGCTGGTTTGGGAAACAATCAAGGTAGTAA
TATGGGTGGTGGGATGAACTTTGGTGCGTTCAGCATTAATCCAGCCATGATGGCTGCCGCCCAGGCAGCA
CTACAGAGCAGTTGGGGTATGATGGGCATGTTAGCCAGCCAGCAGAACCAGTCAGGCCCATCGGGTAATA
ACCAAAACCAAGGCAACATGCAGAGGGAGCCAAACCAGGCCTTCGGTTCTGGAAATAACTCTTATAGTGG
CTCTAATTCTGGTGCAGCAATTGGTTGGGGATCAGCATCCAATGCAGGGTCGGGCAGTGGTTTTAATGGA
GGCTTTGGCTCAAGCATGGATTCTAAGTCTTCTGGCTGGGGAATGTAGACTAGACCCAGCTTTCTTGTAC
AAAGTGGTTGATCCTCTCGAGCCTCTAGAACTATAGTGAGTCGTATTACGTAGATCCAGACATGATAAGA
TACATTGATGAGTTTGGACAAACCACAACTAGAATGCAGTGAAAAAAATGCTTTATTTGTGAAATTTGTG
ATGCTATTGCTTTATTTGTAACCATTATAAGCTGCAATAAACAAGTTAACAACAACAATTGCATTCATTT
TATGTTTCAGGTTCAGGGGGAGGTGTGGGAGGTTTTTTAATTCGCGGCCGCGGCGCCAATGCATTGGGCC
CGGTACCCAGCTTTTGTTCCCTTTAGTGAGGGTTAATTGCGCGCTTGGCGTAATCATGGTCATAGCTGTT
TCCTGTGTGAAATTGTTATCCGCTCACAATTCCACACAACATACGAGCCGGGAGCATAAAGTGTAAAGCC
TGGGGTGCCTAATGAGTGAGCTAACTCACATTAATTGCGTTGCGCTCACTGCCCGCTTTCCAGTCGGGAA
ACCTGTCGTGCCAGCTGCATTAATGAATCGGCCAACGCGCGGGGAGAGGCGGTTTGCGTATTGGGCGCTC
TTCCGCTTCCTCGCTCACTGACTCGCTGCGCTCGGTCGTTCGGCTGCGGCGAGCGGTATCAGCTCACTCA
AAGGCGGTAATACGGTTATCCACAGAATCAGGGGATAACGCAGGAAAGAACATGTGAGCAAAAGGCCAGC
AAAAGGCCAGGAACCGTAAAAAGGCCGCGTTGCTGGCGTTTTTCCATAGGCTCCGCCCCCCTGACGAGCA
TCACAAAAATCGACGCTCAAGTCAGAGGTGGCGAAACCCGACAGGACTATAAAGATACCAGGCGTTTCCC
CCTGGAAGCTCCCTCGTGCGCTCTCCTGTTCCGACCCTGCCGCTTACCGGATACCTGTCCGCCTTTCTCC
CTTCGGGAAGCGTGGCGCTTTCTCATAGCTCACGCTGTAGGTATCTCAGTTCGGTGTAGGTCGTTCGCTC
CAAGCTGGGCTGTGTGCACGAACCCCCCGTTCAGCCCGACCGCTGCGCCTTATCCGGTAACTATCGTCTT
GAGTCCAACCCGGTAAGACACGACTTATCGCCACTGGCAGCAGCCACTGGTAACAGGATTAGCAGAGCGA
GGTATGTAGGCGGTGCTACAGAGTTCTTGAAGTGGTGGCCTAACTACGGCTACACTAGAAGAACAGTATT
TGGTATCTGCGCTCTGCTGAAGCCAGTTACCTTCGGAAAAAGAGTTGGTAGCTCTTGATCCGGCAAACAA
ACCACCGCTGGTAGCGGTGGTTTTTTTGTTTGCAAGCAGCAGATTACGCGCAGAAAAAAAGGATCTCAAG
AAGATCCTTTGATCTTTTCTACGGGGTCTGACGCTCAGTGGAACGAAAACTCACGTTAAGGGATTTTGGT
CATGAGATTATCAAAAAGGATCTTCACCTAGATCCTTTTAAATTAAAAATGAAGTTTTAAATCAATCTAA
AGTATATATGAGTAAACTTGGTCTGACAGTTACCAATGCTTAATCAGTGAGGCACCTATCTCAGCGATCT
GTCTATTTCGTTCATCCATAGTTGCCTGACTCCCCGTCGTGTAGATAACTACGATACGGGAGGGCTTACC
ATCTGGCCCCAGTGCTGCAATGATACCGCGAGACCCACGCTCACCGGCTCCAGATTTATCAGCAATAAAC
CAGCCAGCCGGAAGGGCCGAGCGCAGAAGTGGTCCTGCAACTTTATCCGCCTCCATCCAGTCTATTAATT
GTTGCCGGGAAGCTAGAGTAAGTAGTTCGCCAGTTAATAGTTTGCGCAACGTTGTTGCCATTGCTACAGG
CATCGTGGTGTCACGCTCGTCGTTTGGTATGGCTTCATTCAGCTCCGGTTCCCAACGATCAAGGCGAGTT
ACATGATCCCCCATGTTGTGCAAAAAAGCGGTTAGCTCCTTCGGTCCTCCGATCGTTGTCAGAAGTAAGT
TGGCCGCAGTGTTATCACTCATGGTTATGGCAGCACTGCATAATTCTCTTACTGTCATGCCATCCGTAAG
ATGCTTTTCTGTGACTGGTGAGTACTCAACCAAGTCATTCTGAGAATAGTGTATGCGGCGACCGAGTTGC
TCTTGCCCGGCGTCAATACGGGATAATACCGCGCCACATAGCAGAACTTTAAAAGTGCTCATCATTGGAA
AACGTTCTTCGGGGCGAAAACTCTCAAGGATCTTACCGCTGTTGAGATCCAGTTCGATGTAACCCACTCG
TGCACCCAACTGATCTTCAGCATCTTTTACTTTCACCAGCGTTTCTGGGTGAGCAAAAACAGGAAGGCAA
AATGCCGCAAAAAAGGGAATAAGGGCGACACGGAAATGTTGAATACTCATACTCTTCCTTTTTCAATATT
ATTGAAGCATTTATCAGGGTTATTGTCTCATGAGCGGATACATATTTGAATGTATTTAGAAAAATAAACA
AATAGGGGTTCCGCGCACATTTCCCCGAAAAGTGCCACCTAAATTGTAAGCGTTAATATTTTGTTAAAAT
TCGCGTTAAATTTTTGTTAAATCAGCTCATTTTTTAACCAATAGGCCGAAATCGGCAAAATCCCTTATAA
ATCAAAAGAATAGACCGAGATAGGGT
[37 nt withheld, positions 4297-4333]
AAAGAACGTGGACTCCAACGTCAAAGG
[49 nt withheld, positions 4361-4409]
T
[91 nt withheld, positions 4411-4501]
G
[124 nt withheld, positions 4503-4626]
CCCATTCGCCATTCAGGCTGCGCAACTGTTGGGAAGGGCGATCGGTGCGGGCCTCTTCGCTATTACGCCA
GTCGACCGCCAATTCAATATGGCGTATATGGACTCATGCCAATTCAATATGGTGGATCTGGACCTGTGCC
AATTCAATATGGCGTATATGGACTCGTGCCAATTCAATATGGTGGATCTGGACCCCAGCCAATTCAATAT
GGCGGACTTGGCACCATGCCAATTCAATATGGCGGACCTGGCACTGTGCCAACTGGGGAGGGGTCTACTT
GGCACGGTGCCAAGTTTGAGGAGGGGTCTTGGCCCTGTGCCAAGTCCGCCATATTGAATTGGCATGGTGC
CAATAATGGCGGCCATATTGGCTATATGCCAGGATCAATATATAGGCAATATCCAATATGGCCCTATGCC
AATATGGCTATTGGCCAGGTTCAATACTATGTATTGGCCCTATGCCATATAGTATTCCATATATGGGTTT
TCCTATTGACGTAGATAGCCCCTCCCAATGGGCGGTCCCATATACCATATATGGGGCTTCCTAATACCGC
CCATAGCCACTCCCCCATTGACGTCAATGGTCTCTATATATGGTCTTTCCTATTGACGTCATATGGGCGG
TCCTATTGACGTATATGGCGCCTCCCCCATTGACGTCAATTACGGTAAATGGCCCGCCTGGCTCAATGCC
CATTGACGTCAATAGGACCACCCACCATTGACGTCAATGGGATGGCTCATTGCCCATTCATATCCGTTCT
CACGCCCCCTATTGACGTCAATGACGGTAAATGGCCCACTTGGCAGTACATCAATATCTATTAATAGTAA
CTTGGCAAGTACATTACTATTGGAAGTACGCCAGGGTACATTGGCAGTACTCCCATTGACGTCAATGGCG
GTAAATGGCCCGCGATGGCTGCCAAGTACATCCCCATTGACGTCAATGGGGAGGGGCAATGACGCAAATG
GGCGTTCCATTGACGTAAATGGGCGGTAGGCGTGCCTAATGGGAGGTCTATATAAGCAATGCTCGTTTAG
GGAACC
